Addgene plasmid #197988: pETDuet-MerTK-PTPN1
Purpose: Expression of MerTK Kinase Domain (wild-type) in E. coli
Depositing lab: Byung Il Lee. Depositing organization: National Cancer Center (KR). Publication: BMS794833 inhibits macrophage efferocytosis by directly binding to MERTK and inhibiting its activity. Bae SH, Kim JH, Park TH, Lee K, Lee BI, Jang H. Exp Mol Med. 2022 Sep;54(9):1450-1460. doi: 10.1038/s12276-022-00840-x. Epub 2022 Sep 2. PubMed 36056187.
Backbone
  Vector backbone: pETduet1
  Backbone manufacturer: Novagen
  Backbone size w/o insert (bp): 5420
  Modifications to backbone: Thrombin cleavage site was inserted deliberately
  Vector type: Bacterial Expression
Growth in bacteria
  Bacterial resistance: Ampicillin, 100 μg/mL
  Growth temperature: 37°C
  Growth strain: DH5alpha
  Copy number: Unknown
Gene/Insert 1
  Gene/Insert name: Tyrosine-Protein Kinase Mer (alt name: MERTK)
  Species: H. sapiens (human)
  Insert size (bp): 888
  Entrez Gene: MERTK (a.k.a. MER, RP38, Tyro12, c-Eyk, c-mer)
  Promoter: T7 promoter
  Cloning method: Restriction Enzyme; 5′ cloning site BamHI (destroyed during cloning); 3′ cloning site NotI (not destroyed)
  Sequencing primers: 5′ pET upstream; 3′ DuetDOWN1
Gene/Insert 2
  Gene/Insert name: PTPN1 (alt name: PTP1B)
  Species: H. sapiens (human)
  Insert size (bp): 990
  Entrez Gene: PTPN1 (a.k.a. PTP1B)
  Promoter: T7 promoter
  Cloning method: Restriction Enzyme; 5′ cloning site NdeI (not destroyed); 3′ cloning site Acc65I (not destroyed)
  Sequencing primers: 5′ DuetUP2; 3′ T7 terminator
Terms and licenses: Academic/Nonprofit Terms; Industry Terms: Not Available to Industry
How to cite: pETDuet-MerTK-PTPN1 was a gift from Byung Il Lee (Addgene plasmid # 197988 ; http://n2t.net/addgene:197988 ; RRID:Addgene_197988)
