[The description below was written by a language model from this plasmid's Addgene catalogue record and pLannotate feature annotations shown in this document.]
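Description:
pETDuet-MerTK-PTPN1 is a bacterial co-expression plasmid built on the Novagen pETDuet-1 backbone, designed to produce the wild-type kinase domain of human MERTK in E. coli alongside the human tyrosine phosphatase PTPN1 (PTP1B). It is propagated through a ColE1/pBR322-type origin accompanied by the rop gene and bom region, and selected with ampicillin via β-lactamase. An f1 origin is also present. The short tetracycline-resistance fragments in the annotation are pBR322-derived remnants rather than a functional marker. The sequenced plasmid is about 7.2 kb.

The payload consists of two tandem expression units, each driven by a T7 promoter with an adjacent lac operator. The plasmid-borne lacI gene supplies repressor, so expression needs a host providing T7 RNA polymerase and is inducible with IPTG. In the first cloning site, an 888 bp MERTK fragment sits downstream of the T7 gene 10 ribosome binding site. It is preceded by a short segment that the annotation matches to a His-tag-containing composite tag, consistent with the N-terminal His tag of pETDuet-1. The depositor notes that a thrombin cleavage site was deliberately added to the backbone, presumably so the tag can be removed, although the feature table does not annotate it. In the second site, a 990 bp PTPN1 fragment follows the second T7/lac element. An S-tag sequence lies downstream of it, but the record does not say whether it is fused in frame, and a single T7 terminator closes the cassette.

The record does not state why the phosphatase is included. Co-expressing a tyrosine phosphatase with a kinase is commonly done to obtain homogeneous, dephosphorylated kinase and to reduce toxicity in bacteria. The associated work concerns direct binding of an inhibitor to MERTK, which fits use of the plasmid to make recombinant kinase domain for biochemical or structural studies.
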