Features (pLannotate 1.2.2; 23 found; start..end, strand, type, name):
     99..117     +  promoter       T7 promoter: promoter for bacteriophage T7 RNA polymerase
    118..142     +  protein_bind   lac operator: The lac repressor binds to the lac operator to inhibit transcription in E. coli. This inhibition can be relieved by adding lactose or isopropyl-β-D-thiogalactopyranoside (IPTG). lac repressor encoded by lacI
    157..179     +  RBS            RBS: efficient ribosome binding site from bacteriophage T7 gene 10 (Olins and Rangwala, 1989)
    198..214     +  CDS            capTEV™ (fragment): composite tag for in vivo biotinylation, TEV protease cleavage, and 6xHis tagging
    240..1124    +  CDS            MERTK (fragment): MERTK_HUMAN - Also known as MER. Experimental evidence at protein level: Swiss-Prot protein existence level 1. Receptor tyrosine kinase that transduces signals from the extracellular matrix into the cytoplasm by binding to several ligands including LGALS3, TUB, TULP1 or GAS6. Regulates many physiological processes including cell survival, migration, differentiation, and phagocytosis of apoptotic cells (efferocytosis). Ligand binding at the cell surface induces autophosphorylation of MERTK on its intracellular domain that provides docking sites for downstream signaling molecules. Following acti
   1193..1211    +  promoter       T7 promoter: promoter for bacteriophage T7 RNA polymerase
   1212..1236    +  protein_bind   lac operator: The lac repressor binds to the lac operator to inhibit transcription in E. coli. This inhibition can be relieved by adding lactose or isopropyl-β-D-thiogalactopyranoside (IPTG). lac repressor encoded by lacI
   1279..2268    +  CDS            PTPN1 (fragment) (sequence partly withheld): PTN1_HUMAN - Also known as PTP1B. Experimental evidence at protein level: Swiss-Prot protein existence level 1. Tyrosine-protein phosphatase which acts as a regulator of endoplasmic reticulum unfolded protein response. Mediates dephosphorylation of EIF2AK3/PERK; inactivating the protein kinase activity of EIF2AK3/PERK. May play an important role in CKII- and p60c- src-induced signal transduction cascades. May regulate the EFNA5-EPHA3 signaling pathway which modulates cell reorganization and cell-cell repulsion. May also regulate the hepatocyte growth factor receptor signaling pathway through d
   2290..2331    +  CDS            S-Tag (fragment): affinity and epitope tag derived from pancreatic ribonuclease A
   2361..2378    +  CDS            SET1 (fragment): solubility-enhancement tag derived from T7 phage gene 10B
   2386..2433    +  terminator     T7 terminator: transcription terminator for bacteriophage T7 RNA polymerase
   2470..2925    +  rep_origin     f1 ori (sequence partly withheld): f1 bacteriophage origin of replication; arrow indicates direction of (+) strand synthesis
   3040..3900    -  CDS            AmpR: β-lactamase; bla; confers resistance to ampicillin, carbenicillin, and related antibiotics
   3901..3993    -  promoter       AmpR promoter: bla
   4074..4662    +  rep_origin     ori: high-copy-number ColE1/pMB1/pBR322/pUC origin of replication
   4848..4987    -  misc_feature   bom: basis of mobility region from pBR322
   5089..5280    -  CDS            rop: Rop protein, which maintains plasmids at low copy number; rop
   5297..5677    +  CDS            YPB1_ECOLX: Protein predicted: Swiss-Prot protein existence level 4. From Escherichia coli.
   5739..5803    -  CDS            TcR (fragment): tetracycline efflux protein; tet; confers resistance to tetracycline
   5818..5839    -  protein_bind   CAP binding site: CAP binding activates transcription in the presence of cAMP. E. coli catabolite activator protein
   5852..6934    -  CDS            lacI: lac repressor; lacI; The lac repressor binds to the lac operator to inhibit transcription in E. coli. This inhibition can be relieved by adding lactose or isopropyl-β-D-thiogalactopyranoside (IPTG).
   6935..7012    -  promoter       lacI promoter: lacI
   7020..73      -  CDS            TcR (fragment) (across the origin): tetracycline efflux protein; tet; confers resistance to tetracycline
>Addgene plasmid #197988 | pETDuet-MerTK-PTPN1 | addgene full sequence | sequence record 391053 | Addgene NGS Result
GGCGATATAGGCGCCAGCAACCGCACCTGTGGCGCCGGTGATGCCGGCCACGATGCGTCCGGCGTAGAGG
ATCGAGATCGATCTCGATCCCGCGAAATTAATACGACTCACTATAGGGGAATTGTGAGCGGATAACAATT
CCCCTCTAGAAATAATTTTGTTTAACTTTAAGAAGGAGATATACCATGGGCAGCAGCCATCATCATCATC
ATCACAGCAGCGGCCTGGTTCCGCGTGGTAGTGAGGAACTACAAAATAAACTAGAAGATGTTGTGATTGA
CAGGAATCTTCTAATTCTTGGAAAAATTCTGGGTGAAGGAGAGTTTGGGTCTGTAATGGAAGGAAATCTT
AAGCAGGAAGATGGGACCTCTCTGAAAGTGGCAGTGAAGACCATGAAGTTGGACAACTCTTCACAGCGGG
AGATCGAGGAGTTTCTCAGTGAGGCAGCGTGCATGAAAGACTTCAGCCACCCAAATGTCATTCGACTTCT
AGGTGTGTGTATAGAAATGAGCTCTCAAGGCATCCCAAAGCCCATGGTAATTTTACCCTTCATGAAATAC
GGGGACCTGCATACTTACTTACTTTATTCCCGATTGGAGACAGGACCAAAGCATATTCCTCTGCAGACAC
TATTGAAGTTCATGGTGGATATTGCCCTGGGAATGGAGTATCTGAGCAACAGGAATTTTCTTCATCGAGA
TTTAGCTGCTCGAAACTGCATGTTGCGAGATGACATGACTGTCTGTGTTGCGGACTTCGGCCTCTCTAAG
AAGATTTACAGTGGCGATTATTACCGCCAAGGCCGCATTGCTAAGATGCCTGTTAAATGGATCGCCATAG
AAAGTCTTGCAGACCGAGTCTACACAAGTAAAAGTGATGTGTGGGCATTTGGCGTGACCATGTGGGAAAT
AGCTACGCGGGGAATGACTCCCTATCCTGGGGTCCAGAACCATGAGATGTATGACTATCTTCTCCATGGC
CACAGGTTGAAGCAGCCCGAAGACTGCCTGGATGAACTGTATGAAATAATGTACTCTTGCTGGAGAACCG
ATCCCTTAGACCGCCCCACCTTTTCAGTATTGAGGCTGCAGCTAGAAAAACTCTTAGAAAGTTTGCCTGA
CGTTTGAGCGGCCGCATAATGCTTAAGTCGAACAGAAAGTAATCGTATTGTACACGGCCGCATAATCGAA
ATTAATACGACTCACTATAGGGGAATTGTGAGCGGATAACAATTCCCCATCTTAGTATATTAGTTAAGTA
TAAGAAGGAGATATACAT
[894 nt withheld, positions 1279-2172]
CTGGAGCCCCCACCCGAGCATATCCCCCCACCTCCCCGGCCACCCAAACGAATCCTGGAGCCACACAATG
GGAAATGCAGGGAGTTCTTCCCAAATTAGGGTACCCTCGAGTCTGGTAAAGAAACCGCTGCTGCGAAATT
TGAACGCCAGCACATGGACTCGTCTACTAGCGCAGCTTAATTAACCTAGGCTGCTGCCACCGCTGAGCAA
TAACTAGCATAACCCCTTGGGGCCTCTAAACGGGTCTTGAGGGGTTTTTTGCTGAAAGGAGGAACTATAT
CCGGATTGGCGAATGGG
[124 nt withheld, positions 2470-2593]
C
[91 nt withheld, positions 2595-2685]
A
[49 nt withheld, positions 2687-2735]
CCTTTGACGTTGGAGTCCACGTTCTTT
[37 nt withheld, positions 2763-2799]
ACCCTATCTCGGTCTATTCTTTTGATTTATAAGGGATTTTGCCGATTTCGGCCTATTGGTTAAAAAATGA
GCTGATTTAACAAAAATTTAACGCGAATTTTAACAAAATATTAACGTTTACAATTTCTGGCGGCACGATG
GCATGAGATTATCAAAAAGGATCTTCACCTAGATCCTTTTAAATTAAAAATGAAGTTTTAAATCAATCTA
AAGTATATATGAGTAAACTTGGTCTGACAGTTACCAATGCTTAATCAGTGAGGCACCTATCTCAGCGATC
TGTCTATTTCGTTCATCCATAGTTGCCTGACTCCCCGTCGTGTAGATAACTACGATACGGGAGGGCTTAC
CATCTGGCCCCAGTGCTGCAATGATACCGCGAGACCCACGCTCACCGGCTCCAGATTTATCAGCAATAAA
CCAGCCAGCCGGAAGGGCCGAGCGCAGAAGTGGTCCTGCAACTTTATCCGCCTCCATCCAGTCTATTAAT
TGTTGCCGGGAAGCTAGAGTAAGTAGTTCGCCAGTTAATAGTTTGCGCAACGTTGTTGCCATTGCTACAG
GCATCGTGGTGTCACGCTCGTCGTTTGGTATGGCTTCATTCAGCTCCGGTTCCCAACGATCAAGGCGAGT
TACATGATCCCCCATGTTGTGCAAAAAAGCGGTTAGCTCCTTCGGTCCTCCGATCGTTGTCAGAAGTAAG
TTGGCCGCAGTGTTATCACTCATGGTTATGGCAGCACTGCATAATTCTCTTACTGTCATGCCATCCGTAA
GATGCTTTTCTGTGACTGGTGAGTACTCAACCAAGTCATTCTGAGAATAGTGTATGCGGCGACCGAGTTG
CTCTTGCCCGGCGTCAATACGGGATAATACCGCGCCACATAGCAGAACTTTAAAAGTGCTCATCATTGGA
AAACGTTCTTCGGGGCGAAAACTCTCAAGGATCTTACCGCTGTTGAGATCCAGTTCGATGTAACCCACTC
GTGCACCCAACTGATCTTCAGCATCTTTTACTTTCACCAGCGTTTCTGGGTGAGCAAAAACAGGAAGGCA
AAATGCCGCAAAAAAGGGAATAAGGGCGACACGGAAATGTTGAATACTCATACTCTTCCTTTTTCAATCA
TGATTGAAGCATTTATCAGGGTTATTGTCTCATGAGCGGATACATATTTGAATGTATTTAGAAAAATAAA
CAAATAGGTCATGACCAAAATCCCTTAACGTGAGTTTTCGTTCCACTGAGCGTCAGACCCCGTAGAAAAG
ATCAAAGGATCTTCTTGAGATCCTTTTTTTCTGCGCGTAATCTGCTGCTTGCAAACAAAAAAACCACCGC
TACCAGCGGTGGTTTGTTTGCCGGATCAAGAGCTACCAACTCTTTTTCCGAAGGTAACTGGCTTCAGCAG
AGCGCAGATACCAAATACTGTCCTTCTAGTGTAGCCGTAGTTAGGCCACCACTTCAAGAACTCTGTAGCA
CCGCCTACATACCTCGCTCTGCTAATCCTGTTACCAGTGGCTGCTGCCAGTGGCGATAAGTCGTGTCTTA
CCGGGTTGGACTCAAGACGATAGTTACCGGATAAGGCGCAGCGGTCGGGCTGAACGGGGGGTTCGTGCAC
ACAGCCCAGCTTGGAGCGAACGACCTACACCGAACTGAGATACCTACAGCGTGAGCTATGAGAAAGCGCC
ACGCTTCCCGAAGGGAGAAAGGCGGACAGGTATCCGGTAAGCGGCAGGGTCGGAACAGGAGAGCGCACGA
GGGAGCTTCCAGGGGGAAACGCCTGGTATCTTTATAGTCCTGTCGGGTTTCGCCACCTCTGACTTGAGCG
TCGATTTTTGTGATGCTCGTCAGGGGGGCGGAGCCTATGGAAAAACGCCAGCAACGCGGCCTTTTTACGG
TTCCTGGCCTTTTGCTGGCCTTTTGCTCACATGTTCTTTCCTGCGTTATCCCCTGATTCTGTGGATAACC
GTATTACCGCCTTTGAGTGAGCTGATACCGCTCGCCGCAGCCGAACGACCGAGCGCAGCGAGTCAGTGAG
CGAGGAAGCGGAAGAGCGCCTGATGCGGTATTTTCTCCTTACGCATCTGTGCGGTATTTCACACCGCAAT
GGTGCACTCTCAGTACAATCTGCTCTGATGCCGCATAGTTAAGCCAGTATACACTCCGCTATCGCTACGT
GACTGGGTCATGGCTGCGCCCCGACACCCGCCAACACCCGCTGACGCGCCCTGACGGGCTTGTCTGCTCC
CGGCATCCGCTTACAGACAAGCTGTGACCGTCTCCGGGAGCTGCATGTGTCAGAGGTTTTCACCGTCATC
ACCGAAACGCGCGAGGCAGCTGCGGTAAAGCTCATCAGCGTGGTCGTGAAGCGATTCACAGATGTCTGCC
TGTTCATCCGCGTCCAGCTCGTTGAGTTTCTCCAGAAGCGTTAATGTCTGGCTTCTGATAAAGCGGGCCA
TGTTAAGGGCGGTTTTTTCCTGTTTGGTCACTGATGCCTCCGTGTAAGGGGGATTTCTGTTCATGGGGGT
AATGATACCGATGAAACGAGAGAGGATGCTCACGATACGGGTTACTGATGATGAACATGCCCGGTTACTG
GAACGTTGTGAGGGTAAACAACTGGCGGTATGGATGCGGCGGGACCAGAGAAAAATCACTCAGGGTCAAT
GCCAGCGCTTCGTTAATACAGATGTAGGTGTTCCACAGGGTAGCCAGCAGCATCCTGCGATGCAGATCCG
GAACATAATGGTGCAGGGCGCTGACTTCCGCGTTTCCAGACTTTACGAAACACGGAAACCGAAGACCATT
CATGTTGTTGCTCAGGTCGCAGACGTTTTGCAGCAGCAGTCGCTTCACGTTCGCTCGCGTATCGGTGATT
CATTCTGCTAACCAGTAAGGCAACCCCGCCAGCCTAGCCGGGTCCTCAACGACAGGAGCACGATCATGCT
AGTCATGCCCCGCGCCCACCGGAAGGAGCTGACTGGGTTGAAGGCTCTCAAGGGCATCGGTCGAGATCCC
GGTGCCTAATGAGTGAGCTAACTTACATTAATTGCGTTGCGCTCACTGCCCGCTTTCCAGTCGGGAAACC
TGTCGTGCCAGCTGCATTAATGAATCGGCCAACGCGCGGGGAGAGGCGGTTTGCGTATTGGGCGCCAGGG
TGGTTTTTCTTTTCACCAGTGAGACGGGCAACAGCTGATTGCCCTTCACCGCCTGGCCCTGAGAGAGTTG
CAGCAAGCGGTCCACGCTGGTTTGCCCCAGCAGGCGAAAATCCTGTTTGATGGTGGTTAACGGCGGGATA
TAACATGAGCTGTCTTCGGTATCGTCGTATCCCACTACCGAGATGTCCGCACCAACGCGCAGCCCGGACT
CGGTAATGGCGCGCATTGCGCCCAGCGCCATCTGATCGTTGGCAACCAGCATCGCAGTGGGAACGATGCC
CTCATTCAGCATTTGCATGGTTTGTTGAAAACCGGACATGGCACTCCAGTCGCCTTCCCGTTCCGCTATC
GGCTGAATTTGATTGCGAGTGAGATATTTATGCCAGCCAGCCAGACGCAGACGCGCCGAGACAGAACTTA
ATGGGCCCGCTAACAGCGCGATTTGCTGGTGACCCAATGCGACCAGATGCTCCACGCCCAGTCGCGTACC
GTCTTCATGGGAGAAAATAATACTGTTGATGGGTGTCTGGTCAGAGACATCAAGAAATAACGCCGGAACA
TTAGTGCAGGCAGCTTCCACAGCAATGGCATCCTGGTCATCCAGCGGATAGTTAATGATCAGCCCACTGA
CGCGTTGCGCGAGAAGATTGTGCACCGCCGCTTTACAGGCTTCGACGCCGCTTCGTTCTACCATCGACAC
CACCACGCTGGCACCCAGTTGATCGGCGCGAGATTTAATCGCCGCGACAATTTGCGACGGCGCGTGCAGG
GCCAGACTGGAGGTGGCAACGCCAATCAGCAACGACTGTTTGCCCGCCAGTTGTTGTGCCACGCGGTTGG
GAATGTAATTCAGCTCCGCCATCGCCGCTTCCACTTTTTCCCGCGTTTTCGCAGAAACGTGGCTGGCCTG
GTTCACCACGCGGGAAACGGTCTGATAAGAGACACCGGCATACTCTGCGACATCGTATAACGTTACTGGT
TTCACATTCACCACCCTGAATTGACTCTCTTCCGGGCGCTATCATGCCATACCGCGAAAGGTTTTGCGCC
ATTCGATGGTGTCCGGGATCTCGACGCTCTCCCTTATGCGACTCCTGCATTAGGAAGCAGCCCAGTAGTA
GGTTGAGGCCGTTGAGCACCGCCGCCGCAAGGAATGGTGCATGCAAGGAGATGGCGCCCAACAGTCCCCC
GGCCACGGGGCCTGCCACCATACCCACGCCGAAACAAGCGCTCATGAGCCCGAAGTGGCGAGCCCGATCT
TCCCCATCGGTGATGTC
